>Addgene plasmid #143565 | TFORF1993 | addgene full sequence | sequence record 400381 | Addgene NGS Result
TTAATGTAGTCTTATGCAATACTCTTGTAGTCTTGCAACATGGTAACGATGAGTTAGCAACATGCCTTAC
AAGGAGAGAAAAAGCACCGTGCATGCCGATTGGTGGAAGTAAGGTGGTACGATCGTGCCTTATTAGGAAG
GCAACAGACGGGTCTGACATGGATTGGACGAACCACTGAATTGCCGCATTGCAGAGATATTGTATTTAAG
TGCCTAGCTCGATACATAAACGGGTCTCTCTGGTTAGACCAGATCTGAGCCTGGGAGCTCTCTGGCTAAC
TAGGGAACCCACTGCTTAAGCCTCAATAAAGCTTGCCTTGAGTGCTTCAAGTAGTGTGTGCCCGTCTGTT
GTGTGACTCTGGTAACTAGAGATCCCTCAGACCCTTTTAGTCAGTGTGGAAAATCTCTAGCAGTGGCGCC
CGAACAGGGACTTGAAAGCGAAAGGGAAACCAGAGGAGCTCTCTCGACGCAGGACTCGGCTTGCTGAAGC
GCGCACGGCAAGAGGCGAGGGGCGGCGACTGGTGAGTACGCCAAAAATTTTGACTAGCGGAGGCTAGAAG
GAGAGAGATGGGTGCGAGAGCGTCAGTATTAAGCGGGGGAGAATTAGATCGCGATGGGAAAAAATTCGGT
TAAGGCCAGGGGGAAAGAAAAAATATAAATTAAAACATATAGTATGGGCAAGCAGGGAGCTAGAACGATT
CGCAGTTAATCCTGGCCTGTTAGAAACATCAGAAGGCTGTAGACAAATACTGGGACAGCTACAACCATCC
CTTCAGACAGGATCAGAAGAACTTAGATCATTATATAATACAGTAGCAACCCTCTATTGTGTGCATCAAA
GGATAGAGATAAAAGACACCAAGGAAGCTTTAGACAAGATAGAGGAAGAGCAAAACAAAAGTAAGACCAC
CGCACAGCAAGCGGCCGCTGATCTTCAGACCTGGAGGAGGAGATATGAGGGACAATTGGAGAAGTGAATT
ATATAAATATAAAGTAGTAAAAATTGAACCATTAGGAGTAGCACCCACCAAGGCAAAGAGAAGAGTGGTG
CAGAGAGAAAAAAGAGCAGTGGGAATAGGAGCTTTGTTCCTTGGGTTCTTGGGAGCAGCAGGAAGCACTA
TGGGCGCAGCGTCAATGACGCTGACGGTACAGGCCAGACAATTATTGTCTGGTATAGTGCAGCAGCAGAA
CAATTTGCTGAGGGCTATTGAGGCGCAACAGCATCTGTTGCAACTCACAGTCTGGGGCATCAAGCAGCTC
CAGGCAAGAATCCTGGCTGTGGAAAGATACCTAAAGGATCAACAGCTCCTGGGGATTTGGGGTTGCTCTG
GAAAACTCATTTGCACCACTGCTGTGCCTTGGAATGCTAGTTGGAGTAATAAATCTCTGGAACAGATTTG
GAATCACACGACCTGGATGGAGTGGGACAGAGAAATTAACAATTACACAAGCTTAATACACTCCTTAATT
GAAGAATCGCAAAACCAGCAAGAAAAGAATGAACAAGAATTATTGGAATTAGATAAATGGGCAAGTTTGT
GGAATTGGTTTAACATAACAAATTGGCTGTGGTATATAAAATTATTCATAATGATAGTAGGAGGCTTGGT
AGGTTTAAGAATAGTTTTTGCTGTACTTTCTATAGTGAATAGAGTTAGGCAGGGATATTCACCATTATCG
TTTCAGACCCACCTCCCAACCCCGAGGGGACCCATGCATTGCATCTCAATTAGTCAGCAACCAGGTGTGG
AAAGTCCCCAGGCTCCCCAGCAGGCAGAAGTATGCAAAGCATGCGTCTCAATTAGTCAGCAACCATAGTC
CCGCCCCTAACTCCGCCCATCCCGCCCCTAACTCCGCCCAGTTCCGCCCATTCTCCGCCCCATGGCTGAC
TAATTTTTTTTATTTATGCAGAGGCCGAGGCCGCCTCGGCCTCTGAGCTATTCCAGAAGTAGTGAGGAGG
CTTTTTTGGAGGCCTAGGCTTTTGCAAAAAGCTTTCTAGAGGTACCACCGGAGCTTACCATGACCGAGTA
CAAGCCCACGGTGCGCCTCGCCACCCGCGACGACGTCCCCAGGGCCGTACGCACCCTCGCCGCCGCGTTC
GCCGACTACCCCGCCACGCGCCACACCGTCGATCCGGACCGCCACATCGAGCGGGTCACCGAGCTGCAAG
AACTCTTCCTCACGCGCGTCGGGCTCGACATCGGCAAGGTGTGGGTCGCGGACGACGGCGCCGCCGTGGC
GGTCTGGACCACGCCGGAGAGCGTCGAAGCGGGGGCGGTGTTCGCCGAGATCGGCCCGCGCATGGCCGAG
TTGAGCGGTTCCCGGCTGGCCGCGCAGCAACAGATGGAAGGCCTCCTGGCGCCGCACCGGCCCAAGGAGC
CCGCGTGGTTCCTGGCCACCGTCGGCGTCTCGCCCGACCACCAGGGCAAGGGTCTGGGCAGCGCCGTCGT
GCTCCCCGGAGTGGAGGCGGCCGAGCGCGCCGGGGTGCCCGCCTTCCTGGAGACCTCCGCGCCCCGCAAC
CTCCCCTTCTACGAGCGGCTCGGCTTCACCGTCACCGCCGACGTCGAGGTGCCCGAAGGACCGCGCACCT
GGTGCATGACCCGCAAGCCCGGTGCCAGTTAACGAATTCTAGATCTTGAGACAAATGGCAGTATTCATCC
ACAATTTTAAAAGAAAAGGGGGGATTGGGGGGTACAGTGCAGGGGAAAGAATAGTAGACATAATAGCAAC
AGACATACAAACTAAAGAATTACAAAAACAAATTACAAAAATTCAAAATTTTCGGGTTTATTACAGGGAC
AGCAGAGATCCACTTTGGCGCCGGCTCGAGGCCTGCAGGTGCAAAGATGGATAAAGTTTTAAACAGAGAG
GAATCTTTGCAGCTAATGGACCTTCTAGGTCTTGAAAGGAGTGGGAATTGGCTCCGGTGCCCGTCAGTGG
GCAGAGCGCACATCGCCCACAGTCCCCGAGAAGTTGGGGGGAGGGGTCGGCAATTGAACCGGTGCCTAGA
GAAGGTGGCGCGGGGTAAACTGGGAAAGTGATGTCGTGTACTGGCTCCGCCTTTTTCCCGAGGGTGGGGG
AGAACCGTATATAAGTGCAGTAGTCGCCGTGAACGTTCTTTTTCGCAACGGGTTTGCCGCCAGAACACAG
GTAAGTGCCGTGTGTGGTTCCCGCGGGCCTGGCCTCTTTACGGGTTATGGCCCTTGCGTGCCTTGAATTA
CTTCCACCTGGCTGCAGTACGTGATTCTTGATCCCGAGCTTCGGGTTGGAAGTGGGTGGGAGAGTTCGAG
GCCTTGCGCTTAAGGAGCCCCTTCGCCTCGTGCTTGAGTTGAGGCCTGGCCTGGGCGCTGGGGCCGCCGC
GTGCGAATCTGGTGGCACCTTCGCGCCTGTCTCGCTGCTTTCGATAAGTCTCTAGCCATTTAAAATTTTT
GATGACCTGCTGCGACGCTTTTTTTCTGGCAAGATAGTCTTGTAAATGCGGGCCAAGATCTGCACACTGG
TATTTCGGTTTTTGGGGCCGCGGGCGGCGACGGGGCCCGTGCGTCCCAGCGCACATGTTCGGCGAGGCGG
GGCCTGCGAGCGCGGCCACCGAGAATCGGACGGGGGTAGTCTCAAGCTGGCCGGCCTGCTCTGGTGCCTG
GCCTCGCGCCGCCGTGTATCGCCCCGCCCTGGGCGGCAAGGCTGGCCCGGTCGGCACCAGTTGCGTGAGC
GGAAAGATGGCCGCTTCCCGGCCCTGCTGCAGGGAGCTCAAAATGGAGGACGCGGCGCTCGGGAGAGCGG
GCGGGTGAGTCACCCACACAAAGGAAAAGGGCCTTTCCGTCCTCAGCCGTCGCTTCATGTGACTCCACGG
AGTACCGGGCGCCGTCCAGGCACCTCGATTAGTTCTCGAGCTTTTGGAGTACGTCGTCTTTAGGTTGGGG
GGAGGGGTTTTATGCGATGGAGTTTCCCCACACTGAGTGGGTGGAGACTGAAGTTAGGCCAGCTTGGCAC
TTGATGTAATTCTCCTTGGAATTTGCCCTTTTTGAGTTTGGATCTTGGTTCATTCTCAAGCCTCAGACAG
TGGTTCAAAGTTTTTTTCTTCCATTTCAGGTGTCGTGAGGCTAGCACCGCCACCATGGCCAGCAAGAGGA
AATCCACCACACCATGCATGATCCCAGTGAAGACTGTGGTGTTGCAAGATGCCAGCATGGAGGCCCAGCC
CGCTGAGACCTTGCCTGAAGGACCCCAGCAGGATCTGCCCCCAGAAGCATCTGCTGCCAGCAGTGAGGCA
GCACAGAACCCCAGCAGTACTGATGGCTCTACACTGGCCAATGGGCATCGGAGCACTTTAGATGGCTATT
TATATTCCTGTAAATACTGCGATTTCAGATCCCATGACATGACCCAATTTGTGGGACATATGAACTCAGA
GCACACAGACTTTAATAAAGACCCAACCTTTGTATGCAGTGGGTGCAGTTTTCTGGCAAAAACCCCTGAG
GGGCTTTCCTTGCACAATGCCACATGTCACTCCGGGGAAGCCAGCTTTGTGTGGAACGTGGCCAAGCCAG
ACAATCATGTGGTTGTGGAGCAGAGCATCCCTGAGAGCACCAGCACTCCTGACCTAGCGGGTGAGCCCAG
TGCTGAAGGGGCTGATGGACAGGCAGAAATCATCATTACCAAAACTCCAATCATGAAGATAATGAAAGGC
AAAGCTGAAGCCAAAAAAATTCATACACTCAAGGAGAATGTCCCTAGCCAGCCTGTGGGTGAGGCCTTAC
CAAAGCTGTCGACTGGAGAAATGGAGGTGAGAGAGGGGGACCATTCCTTCATCAATGGGGCAGTTCCAGT
CAGCCAGGCATCTGCCAGCTCTGCAAAAAACCCCCATGCCGCCAACGGGCCCCTGATAGGAACAGTGCCA
GTTTTGCCAGCTGGCATAGCACAGTTCCTCTCCCTCCAGCAGCAGCCCCCAGTGCATGCCCAACACCATG
TCCACCAGCCACTGCCCACGGCCAAGGCCCTTCCCAAAGTGATGATCCCCCTGAGCAGCATTCCAACGTA
CAATGCAGCCATGGACTCTAACAGCTTCCTGAAGAACTCCTTCCACAAGTTCCCCTACCCCACCAAAGCC
GAGCTCTGCTATTTGACTGTGGTGACCAAGTATCCAGAAGAACAGCTCAAGATCTGGTTCACAGCCCAAA
GGCTGAAGCAGGGGATCAGCTGGTCCCCTGAGGAGATTGAGGATGCCCGGAAAAAGATGTTCAATACAGT
CATCCAGTCTGTGCCTCAGCCCACAATTACGGTTCTAAATACCCCACTCGTCGCCAGTGCTGGCAATGTC
CAGCATCTCATCCAGGCCGCTCTTCCAGGTCACGTTGTGGGGCAGCCAGAGGGTACAGGAGGGGGACTTC
TGGTCACTCAGCCATTGATGGCCAATGGGTTGCAAGCAACAAGTTCCCCTCTCCCCCTCACGGTGACATC
CGTCCCCAAGCAGCCAGGTGTGGCACCCATTAACACTGTGTGTTCAAATACAACGTCAGCTGTGAAGGTG
GTCAATGCGGCCCAGTCGCTCCTCACGGCCTGCCCCAGCATAACCTCCCAAGCCTTCCTTGATGCTAGCA
TCTACAAAAATAAGAAATCTCATGAACAGCTGTCAGCTCTGAAAGGGAGCTTCTGTCGGAACCAGTTCCC
AGGGCAGAGCGAAGTTGAACATCTCACAAAAGTGACGGGCCTCAGTACCAGAGAGGTGCGGAAATGGTTC
AGTGATCGTAGATACCACTGCCGGAACTTGAAGGGCTCCAGAGCGATGATACCTGGAGATCACAGTTCCA
TCATCATTGACTCTGTGCCAGAGGTGTCCTTCTCCCCATCGTCCAAGGTCCCTGAGGTAACCTGCATTCC
GACAACAGCCACACTAGCAACCCACCCTTCTGCCAAACGACAATCTTGGCACCAGACTCCTGACTTCACA
CCAACCAAATACAAGGAGAGAGCCCCTGAGCAGCTCAGAGCCCTGGAGAGCAGTTTTGCACAAAACCCTC
TTCCTCTTGATGAGGAACTGGACCGCCTGAGAAGTGAAACCAAAATGACCCGACGAGAAATTGATAGCTG
GTTTTCAGAGAGACGGAAAAAAGTGAATGCTGAGGAGACCAAGAAGGCTGAGGAGAATGCCTCTCAGGAG
GAAGAGGAGGCTGCTGAGGATGAGGGTGGAGAAGAGGATTTGGCCAGTGAGCTAAGGGTCTCTGGTGAAA
ATGGCTCTCTGGAAATGCCCAGCAGCCATATCTTGGCAGAGCGCAAAGTCAGCCCCATTAAAATCAACCT
GAAGAACCTGAGGGTCACTGAAGCCAATGGCAGGAACGAGATTCCAGGGCTGGGTGCCTGTGACCCTGAG
GATGATGAGTCAAACAAACTGGCAGAGCAGCTCCCAGGCAAAGTGAGCTGCAAAAAGACTGCCCAGCAGC
GGCACTTGCTGCGGCAGCTCTTTGTCCAGACACAGTGGCCAAGCAACCAGGACTATGACTCCATCATGGC
CCAGACGGGTCTGCCACGGCCAGAGGTGGTGCGCTGGTTTGGAGATAGCAGGTACGCACTGAAGAACGGC
CAACTCAAATGGTACGAAGACTATAAGCGAGGCAACTTCCCACCAGGGCTACTGGTCATTGCCCCTGGCA
ACCGGGAGCTCCTGCAGGACTATTACATGACACACAAGATGCTGTATGAAGAGGACCTGCAGAACCTCTG
TGACAAGACCCAGATGAGCTCCCAGCAGAAACAGACTGAATTTGATCTGATTAATGTGAAGGACTGGCCA
GTCTGGGAAACCGCCTGCCACGTGGAAGAGCCAAACCCGACTCTCTGCTGCCACATGCCGTTCCCATGCC
CGGCTGCTGGGCACCTGGGAGAGCTTCCAGAATCCTCGCAGACAGCCCAGAGCCTGCCGCTACCCTCGGC
CTGCCCACCACCAAGCAAGCAGCAAGCAAGATGGGGTTCTCATCAGTTCTTCCTCCCACAATGTAGGACC
TTTCCTTTACCTTCCAATGGATAGTAATGAACTAGTCCGTAACTTGAAAGTATTTCGATTTCTTGGCTTT
ATATATCTTGTGGAAAGGACGACTCGGGAGTGCAACTTCTCTGGCAACGCGTTAAGTCGACAATCAACCT
CTGGATTACAAAATTTGTGAAAGATTGACTGGTATTCTTAACTATGTTGCTCCTTTTACGCTATGTGGAT
ACGCTGCTTTAATGCCTTTGTATCATGCTATTGCTTCCCGTATGGCTTTCATTTTCTCCTCCTTGTATAA
ATCCTGGTTGCTGTCTCTTTATGAGGAGTTGTGGCCCGTTGTCAGGCAACGTGGCGTGGTGTGCACTGTG
TTTGCTGACGCAACCCCCACTGGTTGGGGCATTGCCACCACCTGTCAGCTCCTTTCCGGGACTTTCGCTT
TCCCCCTCCCTATTGCCACGGCGGAACTCATCGCCGCCTGCCTTGCCCGCTGCTGGACAGGGGCTCGGCT
GTTGGGCACTGACAATTCCGTGGTGTTGTCGGGGAAATCATCGTCCTTTCCTTGGCTGCTCGCCTGTGTT
GCCACCTGGATTCTGCGCGGGACGTCCTTCTGCTACGTCCCTTCGGCCCTCAATCCAGCGGACCTTCCTT
CCCGCGGCCTGCTGCCGGCTCTGCGGCCTCTTCCGCGTCTTCGCCTTCGCCCTCAGACGAGTCGGATCTC
CCTTTGGGCCGCCTCCCCGCGTCGACTTTAAGACCAATGACTTACAAGGCAGCTGTAGATCTTAGCCACT
TTTTAAAAGAAAAGGGGGGACTGGAAGGGCTAATTCACTCCCAACGAAGACAAGATCTGCTTTTTGCTTG
TACTGGGTCTCTCTGGTTAGACCAGATCTGAGCCTGGGAGCTCTCTGGCTAACTAGGGAACCCACTGCTT
AAGCCTCAATAAAGCTTGCCTTGAGTGCTTCAAGTAGTGTGTGCCCGTCTGTTGTGTGACTCTGGTAACT
AGAGATCCCTCAGACCCTTTTAGTCAGTGTGGAAAATCTCTAGCAGTACGTATAGTAGTTCATGTCATCT
TATTATTCAGTATTTATAACTTGCAAAGAAATGAATATCAGAGAGTGAGAGGAACTTGTTTATTGCAGCT
TATAATGGTTACAAATAAAGCAATAGCATCACAAATTTCACAAATAAAGCATTTTTTTCACTGCATTCTA
GTTGTGGTTTGTCCAAACTCATCAATGTATCTTATCATGTCTGGCTCTAGCTATCCCGCCCCTAACTCCG
CCCATCCCGCCCCTAACTCCGCCCAGTTCCGCCCATTCTCCGCCCCATGGCTGACTAATTTTTTTTATTT
ATGCAGAGGCCGAGGCCGCCTCGGCCTCTGAGCTATTCCAGAAGTAGTGAGGAGGCTTTTTTGGAGGCCT
AGGGACGTACCCAATTCGCCCTATAGTGAGTCGTATTACGCGCGCTCACTGGCCGTCGTTTTACAACGTC
GTGACTGGGAAAACCCTGGCGTTACCCAACTTAATCGCCTTGCAGCACATCCCCCTTTCGCCAGCTGGCG
TAATAGCGAAGAGGCCCGCACCGATCGCCCTTCCCAACAGTTGCGCAGCCTGAATGGCGAATGGG
[124 nt withheld, positions 8606-8729]
C
[91 nt withheld, positions 8731-8821]
A
[49 nt withheld, positions 8823-8871]
CCTTTGACGTTGGAGTCCACGTTCTTT
[37 nt withheld, positions 8899-8935]
ACCCTATCTCGGTCTATTCTTTTGATTTATAAGGGATTTTGCCGATTTCGGCCTATTGGTTAAAAAATGA
GCTGATTTAACAAAAATTTAACGCGAATTTTAACAAAATATTAACGCTTACAATTTAGGTGGCACTTTTC
GGGGAAATGTGCGCGGAACCCCTATTTGTTTATTTTTCTAAATACATTCAAATATGTATCCGCTCATGAG
ACAATAACCCTGATAAATGCTTCAATAATATTGAAAAAGGAAGAGTATGAGTATTCAACATTTCCGTGTC
GCCCTTATTCCCTTTTTTGCGGCATTTTGCCTTCCTGTTTTTGCTCACCCAGAAACGCTGGTGAAAGTAA
AAGATGCTGAAGATCAGTTGGGTGCACGAGTGGGTTACATCGAACTGGATCTCAACAGCGGTAAGATCCT
TGAGAGTTTTCGCCCCGAAGAACGTTTTCCAATGATGAGCACTTTTAAAGTTCTGCTATGTGGCGCGGTA
TTATCCCGTATTGACGCCGGGCAAGAGCAACTCGGTCGCCGCATACACTATTCTCAGAATGACTTGGTTG
AGTACTCACCAGTCACAGAAAAGCATCTTACGGATGGCATGACAGTAAGAGAATTATGCAGTGCTGCCAT
AACCATGAGTGATAACACTGCGGCCAACTTACTTCTGACAACGATCGGAGGACCGAAGGAGCTAACCGCT
TTTTTGCACAACATGGGGGATCATGTAACTCGCCTTGATCGTTGGGAACCGGAGCTGAATGAAGCCATAC
CAAACGACGAGCGTGACACCACGATGCCTGTAGCAATGGCAACAACGTTGCGCAAACTATTAACTGGCGA
ACTACTTACTCTAGCTTCCCGGCAACAATTAATAGACTGGATGGAGGCGGATAAAGTTGCAGGACCACTT
CTGCGCTCGGCCCTTCCGGCTGGCTGGTTTATTGCTGATAAATCTGGAGCCGGTGAGCGTGGGTCTCGCG
GTATCATTGCAGCACTGGGGCCAGATGGTAAGCCCTCCCGTATCGTAGTTATCTACACGACGGGGAGTCA
GGCAACTATGGATGAACGAAATAGACAGATCGCTGAGATAGGTGCCTCACTGATTAAGCATTGGTAACTG
TCAGACCAAGTTTACTCATATATACTTTAGATTGATTTAAAACTTCATTTTTAATTTAAAAGGATCTAGG
TGAAGATCCTTTTTGATAATCTCATGACCAAAATCCCTTAACGTGAGTTTTCGTTCCACTGAGCGTCAGA
CCCCGTAGAAAAGATCAAAGGATCTTCTTGAGATCCTTTTTTTCTGCGCGTAATCTGCTGCTTGCAAACA
AAAAAACCACCGCTACCAGCGGTGGTTTGTTTGCCGGATCAAGAGCTACCAACTCTTTTTCCGAAGGTAA
CTGGCTTCAGCAGAGCGCAGATACCAAATACTGTTCTTCTAGTGTAGCCGTAGTTAGGCCACCACTTCAA
GAACTCTGTAGCACCGCCTACATACCTCGCTCTGCTAATCCTGTTACCAGTGGCTGCTGCCAGTGGCGAT
AAGTCGTGTCTTACCGGGTTGGACTCAAGACGATAGTTACCGGATAAGGCGCAGCGGTCGGGCTGAACGG
GGGGTTCGTGCACACAGCCCAGCTTGGAGCGAACGACCTACACCGAACTGAGATACCTACAGCGTGAGCT
ATGAGAAAGCGCCACGCTTCCCGAAGGGAGAAAGGCGGACAGGTATCCGGTAAGCGGCAGGGTCGGAACA
GGAGAGCGCACGAGGGAGCTTCCAGGGGGAAACGCCTGGTATCTTTATAGTCCTGTCGGGTTTCGCCACC
TCTGACTTGAGCGTCGATTTTTGTGATGCTCGTCAGGGGGGCGGAGCCTATGGAAAAACGCCAGCAACGC
GGCCTTTTTACGGTTCCTGGCCTTTTGCTGGCCTTTTGCTCACATGTTCTTTCCTGCGTTATCCCCTGAT
TCTGTGGATAACCGTATTACCGCCTTTGAGTGAGCTGATACCGCTCGCCGCAGCCGAACGACCGAGCGCA
GCGAGTCAGTGAGCGAGGAAGCGGAAGAGCGCCCAATACGCAAACCGCCTCTCCCCGCGCGTTGGCCGAT
TCATTAATGCAGCTGGCACGACAGGTTTCCCGACTGGAAAGCGGGCAGTGAGCGCAACGCAATTAATGTG
AGTTAGCTCACTCATTAGGCACCCCAGGCTTTACACTTTATGCTTCCGGCTCGTATGTTGTGTGGAATTG
TGAGCGGATAACAATTTCACACAGGAAACAGCTATGACCATGATTACGCCAAGCGCGCAATTAACCCTCA
CTAAAGGGAACAAAAGCTGGAGCTGCAAGC
Features (pLannotate 1.2.2; 31 found; start..end, strand, type, name):
      5..231     +  promoter       RSV promoter: Rous sarcoma virus enhancer/promoter
    232..412     +  LTR            5' LTR (truncated): truncated 5' long terminal repeat (LTR) from HIV-1
    459..584     +  misc_feature   HIV-1 Ψ: packaging signal of human immunodeficiency virus type 1
    568..931     +  CDS            HIV-1 gag (fragment): gag protein from human immunodeficiency virus 1; gag
   1077..1310    +  misc_feature   RRE: The Rev response element (RRE) of HIV-1 allows for Rev-dependent mRNA export from the nucleus to the cytoplasm.
   1687..1713    +  CDS            Rev (fragment): human immunodeficiency virus 1 (HIV-1) Rev protein; rev; enhances nuclear export of unspliced and incompletely spliced viral mRNAs
   1720..1743    +  promoter       SV40 promoter (fragment): SV40 early promoter
   1744..1815    +  promoter       SV40 promoter (fragment): SV40 enhancer and early promoter
   1839..1974    +  rep_origin     SV40 ori: SV40 origin of replication
   2020..2616    +  CDS            PuroR (fragment): puromycin N-acetyltransferase; pac from Streptomyces; confers resistance to puromycin
   2665..2782    +  misc_feature   cPPT/CTS: central polypurine tract and central termination sequence of HIV-1
   2847..2913    +  CDS            small t antigen (fragment): SV40 (simian virus 40) small t antigen
   2920..4098    +  promoter       EF-1α promoter: strong constitutive promoter for human elongation factor EF-1α
   4115..6754    +  CDS            ZHX3 (fragment): ZHX3_HUMAN - Also known as KIAA0395, TIX1. Experimental evidence at protein level: Swiss-Prot protein existence level 1. Acts as a transcriptional repressor. Involved in the early stages of mesenchymal stem cell (MSC) osteogenic differentiation. Is a regulator of podocyte gene expression during primary glomerula disease. Binds to promoter DNA. From Homo sapiens (Human).
   7037..7090    +  promoter       U6 promoter (fragment): RNA polymerase III promoter for human U6 snRNA
   7132..7720    +  misc_feature   WPRE: woodchuck hepatitis virus posttranscriptional regulatory element
   7771..7790    +  misc_feature   cPPT/CTS (fragment): central polypurine tract and central termination sequence of HIV-1
   7792..8025    +  LTR            3' LTR (ΔU3): self-inactivating 3' long terminal repeat (LTR) from HIV-1
   8103..8224    +  polyA_signal   SV40 poly(A) signal: SV40 polyadenylation signal
   8264..8399    +  rep_origin     SV40 ori: SV40 origin of replication
   8420..8438    -  promoter       T7 promoter: promoter for bacteriophage T7 RNA polymerase
   8446..8601    +  CDS            lacZα (fragment): LacZα fragment of β-galactosidase; lacZ fragment
   8606..9034    +  rep_origin     f1 ori (sequence partly withheld): f1 bacteriophage origin of replication; arrow indicates direction of (+) strand synthesis
   9087..9191    +  promoter       AmpR promoter: bla
   9192..10052   +  CDS            AmpR: β-lactamase; bla; confers resistance to ampicillin, carbenicillin, and related antibiotics
  10223..10811   +  rep_origin     ori: high-copy-number ColE1/pMB1/pBR322/pUC origin of replication
  10994..11086   +  CDS            lacI (fragment): lac repressor; lacI; The lac repressor binds to the lac operator to inhibit transcription in E. coli. This inhibition can be relieved by adding lactose or isopropyl-β-D-thiogalactopyranoside (IPTG).
  11099..11120   +  protein_bind   CAP binding site: CAP binding activates transcription in the presence of cAMP. E. coli catabolite activator protein
  11135..11165   +  promoter       lac promoter: promoter for the E. coli lac operon
  11169..11191   +  protein_bind   lac operator (fragment): The lac repressor binds to the lac operator to inhibit transcription in E. coli. This inhibition can be relieved by adding lactose or isopropyl-β-D-thiogalactopyranoside (IPTG). lac repressor encoded by lacI
  11234..11252   +  promoter       T3 promoter: promoter for bacteriophage T3 RNA polymerase
