[The description below was written by a language model from this plasmid's Addgene catalogue record and pLannotate feature annotations shown in this document.]
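Description:
TFORF1993 is a lentiviral mammalian expression plasmid built on the pLX_TRC317 backbone and carrying the human transcription factor ZHX3 (also known as TIX1), a zinc-finger and homeobox protein annotated as a transcriptional repressor. It belongs to a barcoded transcription factor ORF collection in which each construct carries a unique 24-bp barcode, so that the overexpressed factor can be identified by sequencing in pooled screens. In bacteria the plasmid is maintained through a high-copy ColE1/pUC-type origin and selected with ampicillin via β-lactamase. An f1 origin and remnants of a lac/lacZα cloning region flanked by T7 and T3 promoters are also present in the backbone.

The viral portion has a third-generation layout. An RSV promoter drives a truncated HIV-1 5' LTR, followed by the Ψ packaging signal with a partial gag sequence, the Rev response element for nuclear export of the genomic RNA, a cPPT/CTS element, and a self-inactivating ΔU3 3' LTR, with an SV40 polyadenylation signal downstream. Two expression units lie between the LTRs. An SV40 early promoter/origin drives puromycin N-acetyltransferase for selection of transduced cells, and an EF-1α promoter drives the synthesized ZHX3 ORF. A WPRE downstream of the ORF enhances transcript stability and expression. The feature table does not annotate the barcode itself. The ZHX3 annotation covers somewhat less than the stated 3,011-bp insert, and the unannotated stretch between the ORF and the WPRE contains only a short U6 promoter fragment. The depositor notes a risk of plasmid recombination during propagation. The construct is intended for producing lentivirus for ZHX3 overexpression, individually or in pooled directed-differentiation screens.
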