Addgene plasmid #143565: TFORF1993
Purpose: Lentiviral vector for overexpressing transcription factor ORFs with unique 24-bp barcodes. Barcodes facilitate identification of transcription factors in pooled screens.
Depositing lab: Feng Zhang. Depositing organization: Broad Institute. Publication: A transcription factor atlas of directed differentiation. Joung J, Ma S, Tay T, Geiger-Schuller KR, Kirchgatterer PC, Verdine VK, Guo B, Arias-Garcia MA, Allen WE, Singh A, Kuksenko O, Abudayyeh OO, Gootenberg JS, Fu Z, Macrae RK, Buenrostro JD, Regev A, Zhang F. Cell. 2023 Jan 5;186(1):209-229.e26. doi: 10.1016/j.cell.2022.11.026. PubMed 36608654.
Backbone
  Vector backbone: pLX_TRC317
  Backbone manufacturer: Broad Institute Genetic Perturbation Platform
  Backbone size w/o insert (bp): 8264
  Vector type: Mammalian Expression, Lentiviral
  Selectable markers: Puromycin
Growth in bacteria
  Bacterial resistance: Ampicillin, 100 μg/mL
  Growth temperature: 37°C
  Growth strain: NEB Stable
  Copy number: High Copy
Gene/Insert
  Gene/Insert name: ZHX3
  Species: H. sapiens (human)
  Insert size (bp): 3011
  Entrez Gene: ZHX3 (a.k.a. TIX1)
  Promoter: EF1a
  Cloning method: Unknown
  Sequencing primers: 5′ GGGTGGAGACTGAAGTTAGGCCAG; 3′ CACATAGCGTAAAAGGAGCAACATAG
Terms and licenses: Academic/Nonprofit Terms; Industry Terms: Not Available to Industry
Depositor comments: XM_005260341,ENST00000544979 . The transcription factor ORF portion of this plasmid was synthesized by Genewiz. Please test multiple small colonies in case of plasmid recombination. To make this collection available in a timely manner, a portion of this collection was not fully sequenced by Addgene. If an Addgene verified full plasmid sequence is not available, please contact us prior to placing an order to request the full sequence.
How to cite: TFORF1993 was a gift from Feng Zhang (Addgene plasmid # 143565 ; http://n2t.net/addgene:143565 ; RRID:Addgene_143565)
