>Addgene plasmid #143565 | TFORF1993 | depositor partial sequence | sequence record 282825 | Insert
ACCGCCACCATGGCCAGCAAGAGGAAATCCACCACACCATGCATGATCCCAGTGAAGACTGTGGTGTTGC
AAGATGCCAGCATGGAGGCCCAGCCCGCTGAGACCTTGCCTGAAGGACCCCAGCAGGATCTGCCCCCAGA
AGCATCTGCTGCCAGCAGTGAGGCAGCACAGAACCCCAGCAGTACTGATGGCTCTACACTGGCCAATGGG
CATCGGAGCACTTTAGATGGCTATTTATATTCCTGTAAATACTGCGATTTCAGATCCCATGACATGACCC
AATTTGTGGGACATATGAACTCAGAGCACACAGACTTTAATAAAGACCCAACCTTTGTATGCAGTGGGTG
CAGTTTTCTGGCAAAAACCCCTGAGGGGCTTTCCTTGCACAATGCCACATGTCACTCCGGGGAAGCCAGC
TTTGTGTGGAACGTGGCCAAGCCAGACAATCATGTGGTTGTGGAGCAGAGCATCCCTGAGAGCACCAGCA
CTCCTGACCTAGCGGGTGAGCCCAGTGCTGAAGGGGCTGATGGACAGGCAGAAATCATCATTACCAAAAC
TCCAATCATGAAGATAATGAAAGGCAAAGCTGAAGCCAAAAAAATTCATACACTCAAGGAGAATGTCCCT
AGCCAGCCTGTGGGTGAGGCCTTACCAAAGCTGTCGACTGGAGAAATGGAGGTGAGAGAGGGGGACCATT
CCTTCATCAATGGGGCAGTTCCAGTCAGCCAGGCATCTGCCAGCTCTGCAAAAAACCCCCATGCCGCCAA
CGGGCCCCTGATAGGAACAGTGCCAGTTTTGCCAGCTGGCATAGCACAGTTCCTCTCCCTCCAGCAGCAG
CCCCCAGTGCATGCCCAACACCATGTCCACCAGCCACTGCCCACGGCCAAGGCCCTTCCCAAAGTGATGA
TCCCCCTGAGCAGCATTCCAACGTACAATGCAGCCATGGACTCTAACAGCTTCCTGAAGAACTCCTTCCA
CAAGTTCCCCTACCCCACCAAAGCCGAGCTCTGCTATTTGACTGTGGTGACCAAGTATCCAGAAGAACAG
CTCAAGATCTGGTTCACAGCCCAAAGGCTGAAGCAGGGGATCAGCTGGTCCCCTGAGGAGATTGAGGATG
CCCGGAAAAAGATGTTCAATACAGTCATCCAGTCTGTGCCTCAGCCCACAATTACGGTTCTAAATACCCC
ACTCGTCGCCAGTGCTGGCAATGTCCAGCATCTCATCCAGGCCGCTCTTCCAGGTCACGTTGTGGGGCAG
CCAGAGGGTACAGGAGGGGGACTTCTGGTCACTCAGCCATTGATGGCCAATGGGTTGCAAGCAACAAGTT
CCCCTCTCCCCCTCACGGTGACATCCGTCCCCAAGCAGCCAGGTGTGGCACCCATTAACACTGTGTGTTC
AAATACAACGTCAGCTGTGAAGGTGGTCAATGCGGCCCAGTCGCTCCTCACGGCCTGCCCCAGCATAACC
TCCCAAGCCTTCCTTGATGCTAGCATCTACAAAAATAAGAAATCTCATGAACAGCTGTCAGCTCTGAAAG
GGAGCTTCTGTCGGAACCAGTTCCCAGGGCAGAGCGAAGTTGAACATCTCACAAAAGTGACGGGCCTCAG
TACCAGAGAGGTGCGGAAATGGTTCAGTGATCGTAGATACCACTGCCGGAACTTGAAGGGCTCCAGAGCG
ATGATACCTGGAGATCACAGTTCCATCATCATTGACTCTGTGCCAGAGGTGTCCTTCTCCCCATCGTCCA
AGGTCCCTGAGGTAACCTGCATTCCGACAACAGCCACACTAGCAACCCACCCTTCTGCCAAACGACAATC
TTGGCACCAGACTCCTGACTTCACACCAACCAAATACAAGGAGAGAGCCCCTGAGCAGCTCAGAGCCCTG
GAGAGCAGTTTTGCACAAAACCCTCTTCCTCTTGATGAGGAACTGGACCGCCTGAGAAGTGAAACCAAAA
TGACCCGACGAGAAATTGATAGCTGGTTTTCAGAGAGACGGAAAAAAGTGAATGCTGAGGAGACCAAGAA
GGCTGAGGAGAATGCCTCTCAGGAGGAAGAGGAGGCTGCTGAGGATGAGGGTGGAGAAGAGGATTTGGCC
AGTGAGCTAAGGGTCTCTGGTGAAAATGGCTCTCTGGAAATGCCCAGCAGCCATATCTTGGCAGAGCGCA
AAGTCAGCCCCATTAAAATCAACCTGAAGAACCTGAGGGTCACTGAAGCCAATGGCAGGAACGAGATTCC
AGGGCTGGGTGCCTGTGACCCTGAGGATGATGAGTCAAACAAACTGGCAGAGCAGCTCCCAGGCAAAGTG
AGCTGCAAAAAGACTGCCCAGCAGCGGCACTTGCTGCGGCAGCTCTTTGTCCAGACACAGTGGCCAAGCA
ACCAGGACTATGACTCCATCATGGCCCAGACGGGTCTGCCACGGCCAGAGGTGGTGCGCTGGTTTGGAGA
TAGCAGGTACGCACTGAAGAACGGCCAACTCAAATGGTACGAAGACTATAAGCGAGGCAACTTCCCACCA
GGGCTACTGGTCATTGCCCCTGGCAACCGGGAGCTCCTGCAGGACTATTACATGACACACAAGATGCTGT
ATGAAGAGGACCTGCAGAACCTCTGTGACAAGACCCAGATGAGCTCCCAGCAGAAACAGACTGAATTTGA
TCTGATTAATGTGAAGGACTGGCCAGTCTGGGAAACCGCCTGCCACGTGGAAGAGCCAAACCCGACTCTC
TGCTGCCACATGCCGTTCCCATGCCCGGCTGCTGGGCACCTGGGAGAGCTTCCAGAATCCTCGCAGACAG
CCCAGAGCCTGCCGCTACCCTCGGCCTGCCCACCACCAAGCAAGCAGCAAGCAAGATGGGGTTCTCATCA
GTTCTTCCTCCCACAATGTAGGACCTTTCCTTTACCTTCCAATGGATAGTAATGAACTAGTCCGTAACTT
GAAAGTATTTCGATTTCTTGGCTTTATATATCTTGTGGAAAGGACGACTCGGGAGTGCAACTTCTCTGGC
A
