>Addgene plasmid #143565 | TFORF1993 | depositor partial sequence | sequence record 282826 | Barcode
CTCGGGAGTGCAACTTCTCTGGCA
